>Addgene plasmid #17083 | ZE42 myc-Dapper-1 pCS2P+ | addgene partial sequence | sequence record 22887 | SP6 5'-ATTTAGGTGACACTATAG-3'
GCACCATGGAACAAAAACTTATTAGTGAAGAAGATTCTTCTGGTGTGCAGGGATTATTGCACGCTCATGA
TGCGGGATCGGAAGGAATGCGACGCGCGCTGCTGTCGGGACGGCGAAGGGGAACGGGTTCGAGCCCGGGA
GCGCTTGGACGCCACTGTCGCGGGACTGACCGAGCTGGAGTACTTGAGGCAGAGGCAGGAGCTGCTGGTC
AGGAGTGTGTTGAGCTGTCCAGAGGCTGCAGGACGAGACAAACCCTGCCTGACAGTGGACGACAGCTATC
TGAACACTGAAGAGAAACTTCTGGAGGAGAATATTTTGTTGCTTAGGAAACAGTTGAACTGCCTCAGGAG
GCGAGACGCAGGTTTGATTAACCAGCTCCAGGAATTAGACCGACAGATCAGTGACCTGCGGCTGGACACT
GAGACTTCGCATGAACATGTGGAAACCGACAGCCGGCCAAGCTCTGGCTTTTACGACTTAAGCGACGGTG
CTTCAGGATCCCTCTCCAATTCCTCCAACTCTGTGTTCAGCGAGTGTTTGTCCAGTTGTCGTTCCACCAC
CTGCCTGTGCACCCCCCTCGACACCTCGCTCTGTGCCTCAGAGGGAAGGCTTAAGCCTGCAGATGATCCG
GGCAGTTGTGCTGAGTGTGATTGCCATTGTGAAGACTCCAGTTCTGGAACAGTTCGCAGGTCTCTTTCTG
CTTCCTACTCCCCTTCCCCGGATAGCTCCTGCGATGGCATTTCCAAATTTCACTGTGACCTAATTGCCAA
AAATGGTAATGATGTT
