[The description below was written by a language model from this plasmid's Addgene catalogue record.]
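Description:
ZE42 myc-Dapper-1 pCS2P+ is a zebrafish expression plasmid built on the CS2P+ backbone (about 4.1 kb without insert), a member of the pCS2 family of vectors widely used in fish and frog embryology. It is propagated in E. coli under ampicillin selection; the copy number is not recorded, and no feature table is available, so the origin of replication and the promoter and polyadenylation elements of the backbone are not explicitly documented here. The record does indicate an SP6 promoter upstream of the insert and a T7 site downstream, since these serve as the 5′ and 3′ sequencing primer positions and SP6 is the promoter specified for in vitro transcription.

The insert is zebrafish (Danio rerio) Dapper-1, also called Dpr1 and corresponding to the gene dact1 (aliases include frodo1). It was cloned by restriction enzyme methods in frame with a c-myc epitope supplied by the backbone at the amino terminus. Dapper-1 is described by the depositor as a Dishevelled-associated protein, placing it within the Wnt signalling pathway. The myc tag allows the protein to be detected or immunoprecipitated with anti-myc antibodies without needing a Dapper-specific reagent.

According to the depositor's notes, the main use is as a template for functional synthetic mRNA: the plasmid is linearised with NotI downstream of the insert and transcribed from the SP6 promoter. Such mRNA is typically used for overexpression in embryos. The associated study examined the distinct roles of zebrafish Dapper1 and Dapper2 in Wnt-mediated developmental processes.
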