Addgene plasmid #17083: ZE42 myc-Dapper-1 pCS2P+
Depositing lab: Randall Moon. Depositing organization: University of Washington. Publication: Zebrafish Dapper1 and Dapper2 play distinct roles in Wnt-mediated developmental processes. Waxman JS, Hocking AM, Stoick CL, Moon RT. Development. 2004 Dec. 131(23):5909-21. 10.1242/dev.01520 PubMed 15539487.
Backbone
  Vector backbone: CS2P+
  Backbone size w/o insert (bp): 4100
  Vector type: Zebrafish Expression
Growth in bacteria
  Bacterial resistance: Ampicillin, 100 μg/mL
  Growth temperature: 37°C
  Growth strain: DH5alpha
  Copy number: Unknown
Gene/Insert
  Gene/Insert name: Dapper-1 (alt name: Dpr1)
  Species: D. rerio (zebrafish)
  Entrez Gene: dact1 (a.k.a. dpr1, frd1, frodo1, dapper1, MGC152821)
  Tag / fusion protein: myc (N terminal on backbone)
  Cloning method: Restriction Enzyme
  Sequencing primers: 5′ SP6; 3′ T7
Terms and licenses: Academic/Nonprofit Terms; Industry Terms: Not Available to Industry
Depositor comments: Dishevelled associated protein. tagged with c-myc epitope at amino terminus. Notes for Use: For functional synthetic RNA cut NotI, transcribe SP6. Select clones with amp. Reference: Waxman JS, Hocking AM, Stoick CL, Moon RT. Zebrafish Dapper1 and Dapper2 play distinct roles in Wnt-mediated developmental processes. Development. 2004 Dec;131(23):5909-21.
How to cite: ZE42 myc-Dapper-1 pCS2P+ was a gift from Randall Moon (Addgene plasmid # 17083 ; http://n2t.net/addgene:17083 ; RRID:Addgene_17083)
